Addgene plasmid #226521: pLentiCCAT1-Red
Purpose: CCAT1 transgene with fluorescent protein mKate2
Depositing lab: Neville Sanjana. Depositing organization: New York Genome Center. Publication: Comprehensive dissection of cis-regulatory elements in a 2.8 Mb topologically associated domain in six human cancers. Caragine CM, Le VT, Mustafa M, Diaz BJ, Morris JA, Muller S, Mendez-Mancilla A, Geller E, Liscovitch-Brauer N, Sanjana NE. Nat Commun. 2025 Feb 13;16(1):1611. doi: 10.1038/s41467-025-56568-5. PubMed 39948336.
Backbone
  Vector backbone: pLentiEGFPdestablized4
  Backbone size w/o insert (bp): 6248
  Total vector size (bp): 12114
  Vector type: Mammalian Expression, Lentiviral
  Selectable markers: Puromycin
Growth in bacteria
  Bacterial resistance: Ampicillin, 100 μg/mL
  Growth temperature: 37°C
  Growth strain: NEB Stable
  Copy number: High Copy
Gene/Insert
  Gene/Insert name: EF1a_mKate2_CMV_CCAT1
  Species: H. sapiens (human)
  Insert size (bp): 5866
  Entrez Gene: CCAT1 (a.k.a. CARLO5, CARLo-5, onco-lncRNA-40)
  Promoter: CMV
  Tag / fusion protein: mKate2
  Cloning method: Gibson Cloning
  Sequencing primers: 5′ CGCAAATGGGCGGTAGGCGTG
Terms and licenses: Academic/Nonprofit Terms; Industry Terms: Not Available to Industry
How to cite: pLentiCCAT1-Red was a gift from Neville Sanjana (Addgene plasmid # 226521 ; http://n2t.net/addgene:226521 ; RRID:Addgene_226521)
