[The description below was written by a language model from this plasmid's Addgene catalogue record and pLannotate feature annotations shown in this document.]
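Description:
pLentiCCAT1-Red is a third-generation-style, self-inactivating HIV-1 lentiviral vector of about 12.1 kb, built on the pLentiEGFPdestablized4 backbone, for delivering the human long non-coding RNA CCAT1 into mammalian cells together with a red fluorescent marker. It is maintained in E. coli through a high-copy ColE1/pUC origin and ampicillin resistance (AmpR), and also carries an f1 origin plus residual lac and T7/T3 promoter elements from the cloning backbone. The viral portion comprises an RSV promoter driving a truncated 5' LTR, the Ψ packaging signal with a gag fragment, the RRE for Rev-dependent export of genomic RNA, a cPPT/CTS, WPRE and a ΔU3 3' LTR followed by an SV40 poly(A) signal. Packaging functions must therefore be supplied in trans.

The roughly 5.9 kb insert holds two independent expression units between the LTRs. On the forward strand, an EF-1α promoter drives mKate2, a monomeric red fluorescent protein, with the WPRE downstream to boost expression. On the reverse strand, a CMV enhancer/promoter points toward a bGH poly(A) signal. The largely unannotated stretch between them, apart from a short hit labelled C9orf85 that is probably a sequence-similarity match, presumably corresponds to the CCAT1 transcript. This antisense orientation lets the transgene have its own polyadenylation signal without prematurely terminating the viral genomic RNA. Although mKate2 is catalogued as a tag, it is expressed separately, marking transduced cells rather than being fused to CCAT1. The catalogue lists puromycin as a selectable marker, but no puromycin resistance gene appears in the feature table. The construct suits CCAT1 overexpression or rescue experiments with fluorescence-based tracking or sorting of transduced cells.
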