Features (pLannotate 1.2.2; 34 found; start..end, strand, type, name):
     23..89      +  CDS            small t antigen (fragment): SV40 (simian virus 40) small t antigen
     96..1274    +  promoter       EF-1α promoter: strong constitutive promoter for human elongation factor EF-1α
   1294..1989    +  CDS            mKate2: mKate2 is a basic (constitutively fluorescent) red fluorescent protein published in 2009, derived from Entacmaea quadricolor. It is reported to be a rapidly-maturing monomer with moderate acid sensitivity.
   2062..2650    +  misc_feature   WPRE: woodchuck hepatitis virus posttranscriptional regulatory element
   2701..2720    +  misc_feature   cPPT/CTS (fragment): central polypurine tract and central termination sequence of HIV-1
   2722..2955    +  LTR            3' LTR (ΔU3): self-inactivating 3' long terminal repeat (LTR) from HIV-1
   3033..3154    +  polyA_signal   SV40 poly(A) signal: SV40 polyadenylation signal
   3194..3329    +  rep_origin     SV40 ori: SV40 origin of replication
   3350..3368    -  promoter       T7 promoter: promoter for bacteriophage T7 RNA polymerase
   3376..3531    +  CDS            lacZα (fragment): LacZα fragment of β-galactosidase; lacZ fragment
   3536..3964    +  rep_origin     f1 ori (sequence partly withheld): f1 bacteriophage origin of replication; arrow indicates direction of (+) strand synthesis
   4017..4121    +  promoter       AmpR promoter: bla
   4122..4982    +  CDS            AmpR: β-lactamase; bla; confers resistance to ampicillin, carbenicillin, and related antibiotics
   5153..5741    +  rep_origin     ori: high-copy-number ColE1/pMB1/pBR322/pUC origin of replication
   5924..6016    +  CDS            lacI (fragment): lac repressor; lacI; The lac repressor binds to the lac operator to inhibit transcription in E. coli. This inhibition can be relieved by adding lactose or isopropyl-β-D-thiogalactopyranoside (IPTG).
   6029..6050    +  protein_bind   CAP binding site: CAP binding activates transcription in the presence of cAMP. E. coli catabolite activator protein
   6065..6095    +  promoter       lac promoter: promoter for the E. coli lac operon
   6099..6121    +  protein_bind   lac operator (fragment): The lac repressor binds to the lac operator to inhibit transcription in E. coli. This inhibition can be relieved by adding lactose or isopropyl-β-D-thiogalactopyranoside (IPTG). lac repressor encoded by lacI
   6164..6182    +  promoter       T3 promoter: promoter for bacteriophage T3 RNA polymerase
   6210..6436    +  promoter       RSV promoter: Rous sarcoma virus enhancer/promoter
   6437..6617    +  LTR            5' LTR (truncated): truncated 5' long terminal repeat (LTR) from HIV-1
   6664..6789    +  misc_feature   HIV-1 Ψ: packaging signal of human immunodeficiency virus type 1
   6773..7136    +  CDS            HIV-1 gag (fragment): gag protein from human immunodeficiency virus 1; gag
   7282..7515    +  misc_feature   RRE: The Rev response element (RRE) of HIV-1 allows for Rev-dependent mRNA export from the nucleus to the cytoplasm.
   7892..7918    +  CDS            Rev (fragment): human immunodeficiency virus 1 (HIV-1) Rev protein; rev; enhances nuclear export of unspliced and incompletely spliced viral mRNAs
   7925..7948    +  promoter       SV40 promoter (fragment): SV40 early promoter
   7949..8020    +  promoter       SV40 promoter (fragment): SV40 enhancer and early promoter
   8044..8179    +  rep_origin     SV40 ori: SV40 origin of replication
   8213..8234    -  promoter       SV40 promoter (fragment): SV40 enhancer and early promoter
   8238..8462    -  polyA_signal   bGH poly(A) signal: bovine growth hormone polyadenylation signal
  10198..10383   +  CDS            C9orf85 (fragment): CI085_HUMAN - Experimental evidence at protein level: Swiss-Prot protein existence level 1. From Homo sapiens (Human).
  11310..11513   -  promoter       CMV promoter: human cytomegalovirus (CMV) immediate early promoter
  11514..11893   -  enhancer       CMV enhancer: human cytomegalovirus immediate early enhancer
  11953..12070   +  misc_feature   cPPT/CTS: central polypurine tract and central termination sequence of HIV-1
>Addgene plasmid #226521 | pLentiCCAT1-Red | addgene full sequence | sequence record 456111 | Addgene NGS Result
CTCGAGGCCTGCAGGTGCAAAGATGGATAAAGTTTTAAACAGAGAGGAATCTTTGCAGCTAATGGACCTT
CTAGGTCTTGAAAGGAGTGGGAATTGGCTCCGGTGCCCGTCAGTGGGCAGAGCGCACATCGCCCACAGTC
CCCGAGAAGTTGGGGGGAGGGGTCGGCAATTGAACCGGTGCCTAGAGAAGGTGGCGCGGGGTAAACTGGG
AAAGTGATGTCGTGTACTGGCTCCGCCTTTTTCCCGAGGGTGGGGGAGAACCGTATATAAGTGCAGTAGT
CGCCGTGAACGTTCTTTTTCGCAACGGGTTTGCCGCCAGAACACAGGTAAGTGCCGTGTGTGGTTCCCGC
GGGCCTGGCCTCTTTACGGGTTATGGCCCTTGCGTGCCTTGAATTACTTCCACCTGGCTGCAGTACGTGA
TTCTTGATCCCGAGCTTCGGGTTGGAAGTGGGTGGGAGAGTTCGAGGCCTTGCGCTTAAGGAGCCCCTTC
GCCTCGTGCTTGAGTTGAGGCCTGGCCTGGGCGCTGGGGCCGCCGCGTGCGAATCTGGTGGCACCTTCGC
GCCTGTCTCGCTGCTTTCGATAAGTCTCTAGCCATTTAAAATTTTTGATGACCTGCTGCGACGCTTTTTT
TCTGGCAAGATAGTCTTGTAAATGCGGGCCAAGATCTGCACACTGGTATTTCGGTTTTTGGGGCCGCGGG
CGGCGACGGGGCCCGTGCGTCCCAGCGCACATGTTCGGCGAGGCGGGGCCTGCGAGCGCGGCCACCGAGA
ATCGGACGGGGGTAGTCTCAAGCTGGCCGGCCTGCTCTGGTGCCTGGCCTCGCGCCGCCGTGTATCGCCC
CGCCCTGGGCGGCAAGGCTGGCCCGGTCGGCACCAGTTGCGTGAGCGGAAAGATGGCCGCTTCCCGGCCC
TGCTGCAGGGAGCTCAAAATGGAGGACGCGGCGCTCGGGAGAGCGGGCGGGTGAGTCACCCACACAAAGG
AAAAGGGCCTTTCCGTCCTCAGCCGTCGCTTCATGTGACTCCACGGAGTACCGGGCGCCGTCCAGGCACC
TCGATTAGTTCTCGAGCTTTTGGAGTACGTCGTCTTTAGGTTGGGGGGAGGGGTTTTATGCGATGGAGTT
TCCCCACACTGAGTGGGTGGAGACTGAAGTTAGGCCAGCTTGGCACTTGATGTAATTCTCCTTGGAATTT
GCCCTTTTTGAGTTTGGATCTTGGTTCATTCTCAAGCCTCAGACAGTGGTTCAAAGTTTTTTTCTTCCAT
TTCAGGTGTCGTGAGGCTAGCATCGATGCCACCATGGTATCAGAACTGATTAAGGAAAATATGCATATGA
AGCTCTATATGGAAGGAACCGTAAACAATCACCACTTCAAATGTACGTCAGAAGGAGAGGGTAAACCGTA
TGAAGGGACACAGACCATGCGGATAAAAGCTGTAGAAGGAGGACCATTGCCTTTTGCATTCGATATTTTG
GCAACATCTTTTATGTACGGATCAAAGACTTTCATAAACCACACTCAAGGGATACCTGACTTTTTTAAGC
AGTCTTTTCCAGAGGGCTTCACATGGGAGAGAGTAACGACGTATGAGGATGGAGGGGTTCTGACAGCAAC
TCAAGATACCAGCCTCCAGGATGGTTGTCTCATCTACAACGTCAAGATAAGAGGCGTGAACTTTCCCTCA
AATGGTCCAGTTATGCAGAAGAAGACCCTTGGATGGGAGGCGAGCACCGAAACACTCTACCCAGCAGACG
GTGGACTTGAAGGGCGAGCCGACATGGCTCTGAAGCTGGTTGGTGGTGGACATCTGATATGCAATCTCAA
GACGACGTACAGGAGCAAAAAGCCCGCCAAAAATCTGAAGATGCCAGGCGTATATTATGTTGACCGGCGA
CTCGAAAGGATAAAAGAGGCAGATAAGGAGACGTATGTTGAACAACATGAAGTCGCCGTGGCACGATATT
GTGATCTGCCCAGCAAACTTGGGCATAGGAAGCGACCTGCCGCCACAAAGAAGGCTGGACAGGCTAAGAA
GAAGAAATGAGGATCCACGCGTTAAGTCGACAATCAACCTCTGGATTACAAAATTTGTGAAAGATTGACT
GGTATTCTTAACTATGTTGCTCCTTTTACGCTATGTGGATACGCTGCTTTAATGCCTTTGTATCATGCTA
TTGCTTCCCGTATGGCTTTCATTTTCTCCTCCTTGTATAAATCCTGGTTGCTGTCTCTTTATGAGGAGTT
GTGGCCCGTTGTCAGGCAACGTGGCGTGGTGTGCACTGTGTTTGCTGACGCAACCCCCACTGGTTGGGGC
ATTGCCACCACCTGTCAGCTCCTTTCCGGGACTTTCGCTTTCCCCCTCCCTATTGCCACGGCGGAACTCA
TCGCCGCCTGCCTTGCCCGCTGCTGGACAGGGGCTCGGCTGTTGGGCACTGACAATTCCGTGGTGTTGTC
GGGGAAATCATCGTCCTTTCCTTGGCTGCTCGCCTGTGTTGCCACCTGGATTCTGCGCGGGACGTCCTTC
TGCTACGTCCCTTCGGCCCTCAATCCAGCGGACCTTCCTTCCCGCGGCCTGCTGCCGGCTCTGCGGCCTC
TTCCGCGTCTTCGCCTTCGCCCTCAGACGAGTCGGATCTCCCTTTGGGCCGCCTCCCCGCGTCGACTTTA
AGACCAATGACTTACAAGGCAGCTGTAGATCTTAGCCACTTTTTAAAAGAAAAGGGGGGACTGGAAGGGC
TAATTCACTCCCAACGAAGACAAGATCTGCTTTTTGCTTGTACTGGGTCTCTCTGGTTAGACCAGATCTG
AGCCTGGGAGCTCTCTGGCTAACTAGGGAACCCACTGCTTAAGCCTCAATAAAGCTTGCCTTGAGTGCTT
CAAGTAGTGTGTGCCCGTCTGTTGTGTGACTCTGGTAACTAGAGATCCCTCAGACCCTTTTAGTCAGTGT
GGAAAATCTCTAGCAGTACGTATAGTAGTTCATGTCATCTTATTATTCAGTATTTATAACTTGCAAAGAA
ATGAATATCAGAGAGTGAGAGGAACTTGTTTATTGCAGCTTATAATGGTTACAAATAAAGCAATAGCATC
ACAAATTTCACAAATAAAGCATTTTTTTCACTGCATTCTAGTTGTGGTTTGTCCAAACTCATCAATGTAT
CTTATCATGTCTGGCTCTAGCTATCCCGCCCCTAACTCCGCCCATCCCGCCCCTAACTCCGCCCAGTTCC
GCCCATTCTCCGCCCCATGGCTGACTAATTTTTTTTATTTATGCAGAGGCCGAGGCCGCCTCGGCCTCTG
AGCTATTCCAGAAGTAGTGAGGAGGCTTTTTTGGAGGCCTAGGGACGTACCCAATTCGCCCTATAGTGAG
TCGTATTACGCGCGCTCACTGGCCGTCGTTTTACAACGTCGTGACTGGGAAAACCCTGGCGTTACCCAAC
TTAATCGCCTTGCAGCACATCCCCCTTTCGCCAGCTGGCGTAATAGCGAAGAGGCCCGCACCGATCGCCC
TTCCCAACAGTTGCGCAGCCTGAATGGCGAATGGG
[124 nt withheld, positions 3536-3659]
C
[91 nt withheld, positions 3661-3751]
A
[49 nt withheld, positions 3753-3801]
CCTTTGACGTTGGAGTCCACGTTCTTT
[37 nt withheld, positions 3829-3865]
ACCCTATCTCGGTCTATTCTTTTGATTTATAAGGGATTTTGCCGATTTCGGCCTATTGGTTAAAAAATGA
GCTGATTTAACAAAAATTTAACGCGAATTTTAACAAAATATTAACGCTTACAATTTAGGTGGCACTTTTC
GGGGAAATGTGCGCGGAACCCCTATTTGTTTATTTTTCTAAATACATTCAAATATGTATCCGCTCATGAG
ACAATAACCCTGATAAATGCTTCAATAATATTGAAAAAGGAAGAGTATGAGTATTCAACATTTCCGTGTC
GCCCTTATTCCCTTTTTTGCGGCATTTTGCCTTCCTGTTTTTGCTCACCCAGAAACGCTGGTGAAAGTAA
AAGATGCTGAAGATCAGTTGGGTGCACGAGTGGGTTACATCGAACTGGATCTCAACAGCGGTAAGATCCT
TGAGAGTTTTCGCCCCGAAGAACGTTTTCCAATGATGAGCACTTTTAAAGTTCTGCTATGTGGCGCGGTA
TTATCCCGTATTGACGCCGGGCAAGAGCAACTCGGTCGCCGCATACACTATTCTCAGAATGACTTGGTTG
AGTACTCACCAGTCACAGAAAAGCATCTTACGGATGGCATGACAGTAAGAGAATTATGCAGTGCTGCCAT
AACCATGAGTGATAACACTGCGGCCAACTTACTTCTGACAACGATCGGAGGACCGAAGGAGCTAACCGCT
TTTTTGCACAACATGGGGGATCATGTAACTCGCCTTGATCGTTGGGAACCGGAGCTGAATGAAGCCATAC
CAAACGACGAGCGTGACACCACGATGCCTGTAGCAATGGCAACAACGTTGCGCAAACTATTAACTGGCGA
ACTACTTACTCTAGCTTCCCGGCAACAATTAATAGACTGGATGGAGGCGGATAAAGTTGCAGGACCACTT
CTGCGCTCGGCCCTTCCGGCTGGCTGGTTTATTGCTGATAAATCTGGAGCCGGTGAGCGTGGGTCTCGCG
GTATCATTGCAGCACTGGGGCCAGATGGTAAGCCCTCCCGTATCGTAGTTATCTACACGACGGGGAGTCA
GGCAACTATGGATGAACGAAATAGACAGATCGCTGAGATAGGTGCCTCACTGATTAAGCATTGGTAACTG
TCAGACCAAGTTTACTCATATATACTTTAGATTGATTTAAAACTTCATTTTTAATTTAAAAGGATCTAGG
TGAAGATCCTTTTTGATAATCTCATGACCAAAATCCCTTAACGTGAGTTTTCGTTCCACTGAGCGTCAGA
CCCCGTAGAAAAGATCAAAGGATCTTCTTGAGATCCTTTTTTTCTGCGCGTAATCTGCTGCTTGCAAACA
AAAAAACCACCGCTACCAGCGGTGGTTTGTTTGCCGGATCAAGAGCTACCAACTCTTTTTCCGAAGGTAA
CTGGCTTCAGCAGAGCGCAGATACCAAATACTGTTCTTCTAGTGTAGCCGTAGTTAGGCCACCACTTCAA
GAACTCTGTAGCACCGCCTACATACCTCGCTCTGCTAATCCTGTTACCAGTGGCTGCTGCCAGTGGCGAT
AAGTCGTGTCTTACCGGGTTGGACTCAAGACGATAGTTACCGGATAAGGCGCAGCGGTCGGGCTGAACGG
GGGGTTCGTGCACACAGCCCAGCTTGGAGCGAACGACCTACACCGAACTGAGATACCTACAGCGTGAGCT
ATGAGAAAGCGCCACGCTTCCCGAAGGGAGAAAGGCGGACAGGTATCCGGTAAGCGGCAGGGTCGGAACA
GGAGAGCGCACGAGGGAGCTTCCAGGGGGAAACGCCTGGTATCTTTATAGTCCTGTCGGGTTTCGCCACC
TCTGACTTGAGCGTCGATTTTTGTGATGCTCGTCAGGGGGGCGGAGCCTATGGAAAAACGCCAGCAACGC
GGCCTTTTTACGGTTCCTGGCCTTTTGCTGGCCTTTTGCTCACATGTTCTTTCCTGCGTTATCCCCTGAT
TCTGTGGATAACCGTATTACCGCCTTTGAGTGAGCTGATACCGCTCGCCGCAGCCGAACGACCGAGCGCA
GCGAGTCAGTGAGCGAGGAAGCGGAAGAGCGCCCAATACGCAAACCGCCTCTCCCCGCGCGTTGGCCGAT
TCATTAATGCAGCTGGCACGACAGGTTTCCCGACTGGAAAGCGGGCAGTGAGCGCAACGCAATTAATGTG
AGTTAGCTCACTCATTAGGCACCCCAGGCTTTACACTTTATGCTTCCGGCTCGTATGTTGTGTGGAATTG
TGAGCGGATAACAATTTCACACAGGAAACAGCTATGACCATGATTACGCCAAGCGCGCAATTAACCCTCA
CTAAAGGGAACAAAAGCTGGAGCTGCAAGCTTAATGTAGTCTTATGCAATACTCTTGTAGTCTTGCAACA
TGGTAACGATGAGTTAGCAACATGCCTTACAAGGAGAGAAAAAGCACCGTGCATGCCGATTGGTGGAAGT
AAGGTGGTACGATCGTGCCTTATTAGGAAGGCAACAGACGGGTCTGACATGGATTGGACGAACCACTGAA
TTGCCGCATTGCAGAGATATTGTATTTAAGTGCCTAGCTCGATACATAAACGGGTCTCTCTGGTTAGACC
AGATCTGAGCCTGGGAGCTCTCTGGCTAACTAGGGAACCCACTGCTTAAGCCTCAATAAAGCTTGCCTTG
AGTGCTTCAAGTAGTGTGTGCCCGTCTGTTGTGTGACTCTGGTAACTAGAGATCCCTCAGACCCTTTTAG
TCAGTGTGGAAAATCTCTAGCAGTGGCGCCCGAACAGGGACTTGAAAGCGAAAGGGAAACCAGAGGAGCT
CTCTCGACGCAGGACTCGGCTTGCTGAAGCGCGCACGGCAAGAGGCGAGGGGCGGCGACTGGTGAGTACG
CCAAAAATTTTGACTAGCGGAGGCTAGAAGGAGAGAGATGGGTGCGAGAGCGTCAGTATTAAGCGGGGGA
GAATTAGATCGCGATGGGAAAAAATTCGGTTAAGGCCAGGGGGAAAGAAAAAATATAAATTAAAACATAT
AGTATGGGCAAGCAGGGAGCTAGAACGATTCGCAGTTAATCCTGGCCTGTTAGAAACATCAGAAGGCTGT
AGACAAATACTGGGACAGCTACAACCATCCCTTCAGACAGGATCAGAAGAACTTAGATCATTATATAATA
CAGTAGCAACCCTCTATTGTGTGCATCAAAGGATAGAGATAAAAGACACCAAGGAAGCTTTAGACAAGAT
AGAGGAAGAGCAAAACAAAAGTAAGACCACCGCACAGCAAGCGGCCGCTGATCTTCAGACCTGGAGGAGG
AGATATGAGGGACAATTGGAGAAGTGAATTATATAAATATAAAGTAGTAAAAATTGAACCATTAGGAGTA
GCACCCACCAAGGCAAAGAGAAGAGTGGTGCAGAGAGAAAAAAGAGCAGTGGGAATAGGAGCTTTGTTCC
TTGGGTTCTTGGGAGCAGCAGGAAGCACTATGGGCGCAGCGTCAATGACGCTGACGGTACAGGCCAGACA
ATTATTGTCTGGTATAGTGCAGCAGCAGAACAATTTGCTGAGGGCTATTGAGGCGCAACAGCATCTGTTG
CAACTCACAGTCTGGGGCATCAAGCAGCTCCAGGCAAGAATCCTGGCTGTGGAAAGATACCTAAAGGATC
AACAGCTCCTGGGGATTTGGGGTTGCTCTGGAAAACTCATTTGCACCACTGCTGTGCCTTGGAATGCTAG
TTGGAGTAATAAATCTCTGGAACAGATTTGGAATCACACGACCTGGATGGAGTGGGACAGAGAAATTAAC
AATTACACAAGCTTAATACACTCCTTAATTGAAGAATCGCAAAACCAGCAAGAAAAGAATGAACAAGAAT
TATTGGAATTAGATAAATGGGCAAGTTTGTGGAATTGGTTTAACATAACAAATTGGCTGTGGTATATAAA
ATTATTCATAATGATAGTAGGAGGCTTGGTAGGTTTAAGAATAGTTTTTGCTGTACTTTCTATAGTGAAT
AGAGTTAGGCAGGGATATTCACCATTATCGTTTCAGACCCACCTCCCAACCCCGAGGGGACCCATGCATT
GCATCTCAATTAGTCAGCAACCAGGTGTGGAAAGTCCCCAGGCTCCCCAGCAGGCAGAAGTATGCAAAGC
ATGCGTCTCAATTAGTCAGCAACCATAGTCCCGCCCCTAACTCCGCCCATCCCGCCCCTAACTCCGCCCA
GTTCCGCCCATTCTCCGCCCCATGGCTGACTAATTTTTTTTATTTATGCAGAGGCCGAGGCCGCCTCGGC
CTCTGAGCTATTCCAGAAGTAGTGAGGAGGCTTTTTTGGAGGCCTAGGCTTTTGCAAAAAGCTTTCTAGA
GGTACCCCAGCTGGTTCTTTCCGCCTCAGAAGCCATAGAGCCCACCGCATCCCCAGCATGCCTGCTATTG
TCTTCCCAATCCTCCCCCTTGCTGTCCTGCCCCACCCCACCCCCCAGAATAGAATGACACCTACTCAGAC
AATGCGATGCAATTTTCTCATTTTATTAGGAAAGGACAGTGGGAGTGGCACCTTCCAGGGTCAAGGAAGG
CACGGGGGAGGGGCAAACAACAGATGGCTGGCAACTAGAAGGCACAGTCGAGGCTGATCAGCGGGTTTCC
AAGACTTAATATACTTATATTTATATTAAAAGAAATAAATATCAGATGATTACAATTTGGTTGAACTAAG
ATACACAGTAGAATATGGAACTAATATCCAATATCACAAAGTATTCTAGCGAGCCTTCCTACAGAAAGAA
TTGTGGGTGGCTGGGGAGTAGGCATTAGCTACTATGTGAGTGCAGAGAATACTCAGCCTTCTTCCAGATG
GTGAGCTAAAGTTCAAAGATCAAGTCACGTACACACCTTCTTTCTCATCCCAGGTCCTAGTCTGCTTGAA
TTCAAATGGCCATCCACACCTTGCCTGAAATACTTGCAATAATTAAGATACGGCTTTCTGCCTGCTTGGG
GTTTGGTCCACAATTCCCTTAAGAGGCCTCATTTCAATTAGGACTCACACATCCCTTCAACAGTAATTTT
GTGTCAGGCTTGGTTAGCAACTCAAGGCTCAAGCATAAATGGGACAGAATTCTTTTCCTTTTGAAACTCA
CCAATATAGTGATTGTAGCAACTAGCTACATTGTTTTTGTTTTTTTTTCCCCCTCAATTCTAAGCACTAT
GCAAAGGCTTTAAAGCAGTGGTCCCAAGCCTTTTTGGCACCAGGGACCAGTTTTGTGGAAGACAATTTTG
TGAAAAGACAAAATGTGGAAGACCGTGGACTGGGATGGTTTGGGGATGATTCAAGCACATTACATTTGTT
GTGCACTGTGTTTCTATTATTATTACATTGTATTATATAATGAAATAATTATACAACTCACCATAATGTA
GAATCAGTGGAAGCCCTGAGCTTGTTTCCTGCAACTAGACACTCCCATCTAGGGGTGATGGGAGACGGTG
ACAGGTCATTAGGCATTAGATTCTCATAAGGAGCGCACAACCTAGATCCCTCGCATGTGCAGTTCATGAC
AGGGTTTGTGCTGCTATGAGAATTTAATGCCACTGCTGATCTGACAGGAGGTGGAGCTCAGGCAGTAAGG
TGAGCAATGGGGAGCAGCTGTAAATAACGCTGATCTCACTCACCCACTGCTTACCTCCTGCTGTGTGGCC
CAGTTCCTAACAGGCCACAAAATGGTACCTGTCTGTGTCCCCAGGGTTGGGGACCACTGCCTTAAAGGCC
TTCATCTCATTCAGTTTTCATCAAAATTCTGTGTGGTAGGTACTCTCATTAGACCCATTTTATGGGTAAG
GAACTGAGGTAAAATTGGTTATATAACTTGCCTAAAATAAGTCAAGTCTCTGATGAGAGGGCCAGGATTC
AAGTTCAAGCAGTCTGACTCCAAAATCTCAAAGCACTTCTGTGGTAGGAAAGAGAAATGAATGGAATGGC
ATAGAGTCATCTAAATGACTGCAGTAGGAAGGGAGCATTTCCCGTGTGCAGTGTTATTTTTTCCGGGCTT
TGAAAGATAAATAGGAGCATGCAGTTAAAAAAGAGAGGAGAAGGCATTCTAGGCAGAAAGGCCAGTGCTT
ACACAGAATCTCAGAATTGTAACAGTTCCTATTACACCCTGGCAGAGTGATGCCAAGGCTGTTATTGTCA
AGCACCCTCCTGCCTCCCAGTGGGGTTGAGAAGGGGTGAAGGGACACTGGCAGAAGTGAAGCTGGGAAGT
TTGCACTTGCTAGTTGGGACTTGCATAGCCATCTTCTCAATGCCAAAGAGGACCTCAGTCTCTGTGTGCG
CTTTGTTTTTTGTTGTTGTTGTTGTTGTTGATTTGTGGCCCAGGCTAGAGTGCGGTGGTGTGATCTCTGC
TCACTGCAACCTCCATCTCCCAGGTTCAAGGGATTCTCCTGCCTCAGACTCCCAAGTAGCTTGGATTACA
GGCGCCCGCCACCACACCTGGATAATTTTTATACTTTTAGTAGGGGTGGAGTTTCACCGCGTTGGCCAGG
CTGGTCTGTGTGTGCTTTGGATTTGAGACACTCTGATGATTTAGAGTTGAAAATGGGAGTAGATTGGGTG
ATCCTCTAGTTATCATGTTTAGTCAAATCAGATCCGTGCATTCAAAATCATAAGGCAAGTTTTCCTGTGT
GGCTCAGTAACATCCTTAAAGAAATAGTTCTGATGTCCATCCGGTGTTTTTTCAGAAAGAGCGTCAGGGT
TGACAGTAGCTGTGATGCTCCAGATGGAGCTGCGGATAACAGCATATAAGTTTCAGGGCAGTGGTTGAGG
GGCTGTGGGAGGGTGGGGAGGGAAGATGGATGACTTTTCTCAACCATCTGTATTTGATTGGAATATTGTG
TGACTTGTGAAATAGAATTAAAGATATGATCTTCTTATGGTCTTCTCACAGTTTTCAAGGGATTTTAGGA
GAAAACGCTTAGCCATACAAGCCACCTGGTAAGTGGCAGGGCTGGCCAGGTCAGTGCAACTTCAAAGTCG
ATGTTGTCAGTGAATGCTCCAGATGGATTGCAGAGAAGACCAAAGTTCATGTCTCGGCACCTTTCCCAAT
GTACAGGGCTTATTGTTGGGACAGAGTAGTGCCTGGCCTAGAAGTTAAACATTCATCCAGCTAGCTATTA
AGGCTTGAATGCCTTCAAAGAACAGCATGGATTTTTCTGTGAATCGTGAGCGTTTTCGCAATGCTTAACA
CGGCAGCTGGTAATGATGATTGCTCCTGTTTCCCTTTGAATTTCGTGTTCGTTTACTTAACAGGGCATTG
CTAATCTAGAAGAAGGGAGTGGGTGAAGAATCCCATTTGTAAAGAGGATAGCAGGTTAATGAAAAGAAGC
AGAGGTATGCGTAGGTGATAGTGTTTCTACAAGGCTCGGTTCAATTGGTATGATTTAAAGCGGATCTCTA
GCGGATCTGACGGTTCACTAAACCAGCTCTGCTTATATAGACCTCCCACCGTACACGCCTACCGCCCATT
TGCGTCAATGGGGCGGAGTTGTTACGACATTTTGGAAAGTCCCGTTGATTTTGGTGCCAAAACAAACTCC
CATTGACGTCAATGGGGTGGAGACTTGGAAATCCCCGTGAGTCAAACCGCTATCCACGCCCATTGATGTA
CTGCCAAAACCGCATCACCATGGTAATAGCGATGACTAATACGTAGATGTACTGCCAAGTAGGAAAGTCC
CATAAGGTCATGTACTGGGCATAATGCCAGGCGGGCCATTTACCGTCATTGACGTCAATAGGGGGCGTAC
TTGGCATATGATACACTTGATGTACTGCCAAGTGGGCAGTTTACCGTAAATACTCCACCCATTGACGTCA
ATGGAAAGTCCCTATTGGCGTTACTATGGGAACATACGTCATTATTGACGTCAATGGGCGGGGGTCGTTG
GGCGGTCAGCCAGGCGGGCCATTTACCGTAAGTTATGTAACGCGGAACTCCATATATGGGCTATGAACTA
ATGACCCCGTAATTGATTACTATTAATAACTAGTCAATAATCAATGTCAACGCGTATATCTGGCCCGTAT
TCTAGATCTTGAGACAAATGGCAGTATTCATCCACAATTTTAAAAGAAAAGGGGGGATTGGGGGGTACAG
TGCAGGGGAAAGAATAGTAGACATAATAGCAACAGACATACAAACTAAAGAATTACAAAAACAAATTACA
AAAATTCAAAATTTTCGGGTTTATTACAGGGACAGCAGAGATCCACTTTGGCGCCGG
